Addgene plasmid #108077: MAC-tag-C
Purpose: Gateway compatible destination vectors containing StrepIII/HA/BioID
Depositing lab: Markku Varjosalo. Depositing organization: University of Helsinki, Institute of Biotechnology. Publication: An AP-MS- and BioID-compatible MAC-tag enables comprehensive mapping of protein interactions and subcellular localizations. Liu X, Salokas K, Tamene F, Jiu Y, Weldatsadik RG, Ohman T, Varjosalo M. Nat Commun. 2018 Mar 22;9(1):1188. doi: 10.1038/s41467-018-03523-2. PubMed 29568061.
Backbone
  Vector backbone: pcDNA5/FRT/TO
  Vector type: Mammalian Expression, Bacterial Expression
  Selectable markers: Hygromycin
Growth in bacteria
  Bacterial resistance: Chloramphenicol and Ampicillin, 25 & 100 μg/mL
  Growth temperature: 37°C
  Growth strain: ccdB Survival
  Copy number: High Copy
Gene/Insert
  Gene/Insert name: CCDB
  Insert size (bp): 306
  Entrez Gene: ccdB(letD) (a.k.a. D616_p97105, Fpla045)
  Tag / fusion protein: StrepIII-HA-BirA* (C terminal on backbone)
Terms and licenses: Academic/Nonprofit Terms; Industry Terms: Not Available to Industry
How to cite: MAC-tag-C was a gift from Markku Varjosalo (Addgene plasmid # 108077 ; http://n2t.net/addgene:108077 ; RRID:Addgene_108077)
