[The description below was written by a language model from this plasmid's Addgene catalogue record and pLannotate feature annotations shown in this document.]
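Description:
MAC-tag-C is a Gateway destination vector built on the pcDNA5/FRT/TO backbone for tetracycline-regulated expression of C-terminally tagged proteins in mammalian cells. It replicates in E. coli from a high-copy ColE1/pUC-type origin and carries ampicillin resistance on the backbone plus chloramphenicol resistance within the Gateway cassette. Because the cassette also encodes the gyrase toxin CcdB, the empty vector has to be maintained in a ccdB-tolerant strain. A partial f1 origin is also annotated.

Expression is driven by the CMV enhancer and promoter. Short tet operator-like fragments lie immediately downstream, consistent with the tetracycline-repressible "TO" design of the backbone. Next comes the attR1–CmR–ccdB–attR2 cassette. An LR recombination with an entry clone replaces this cassette with the gene of interest, and loss of ccdB provides counter-selection for recombinants in ordinary strains. Downstream of attR2 lies the MAC-tag, recorded as StrepIII-HA-BirA*, followed by the bGH polyadenylation signal. The feature table annotates only the birA coding region and not the Strep or HA epitopes, which presumably occupy the unannotated stretch between attR2 and birA.

An FRT site sits directly upstream of a hygromycin resistance gene with an SV40 poly(A) signal. This arrangement allows FLP-mediated integration into a host cell line carrying a matching genomic FRT site, followed by hygromycin selection of isogenic stable lines.

The combined tag supports both affinity purification through the Strep and HA epitopes and proximity-dependent biotinylation (BioID) from a single construct. This allows mapping of protein interactions and subcellular localisation by mass spectrometry.
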