Features (pLannotate 1.2.2; 28 found; start..end, strand, type, name):
      1..380     +  enhancer       CMV enhancer: human cytomegalovirus immediate early enhancer
    381..584     +  promoter       CMV promoter: human cytomegalovirus (CMV) immediate early promoter
    586..605     +  promoter       PLtetO-1 promoter (fragment): modified phage lambda PL promoter with tet operator sites (Lutz and Bujard, 1997)
    607..626     +  promoter       PLtetO-1 promoter (fragment): modified phage lambda PL promoter with tet operator sites (Lutz and Bujard, 1997)
    634..667     +  promoter       TRE3GV promoter (fragment): 3rd-generation Tet-responsive promoter that can be activated by binding of Tet-On® 3G, optimized for retroviral and lentiviral vectors
    802..926     +  protein_bind   attR1: mutant version of attR; recombination site for the Gateway® LR reaction LR Clonase™
    951..981     +  promoter       lac UV5 promoter: E. coli lac promoter with an "up" mutation
   1005..1034    +  promoter       cat promoter (fragment): promoter of the E. coli cat gene encoding chloramphenicol acetyltransferase
   1035..1694    +  CDS            CmR: chloramphenicol acetyltransferase; cat; confers resistance to chloramphenicol
   1873..2031    +  CDS            ccdA (fragment): CCDA_ECO57 - Also known as H, letA. Experimental evidence at protein level: Swiss-Prot protein existence level 1. Antitoxin component of a type II toxin-antitoxin (TA) system which inhibits the post-segregational killing (PSK) of plasmid-free cells, also referred to as a plasmid addiction system. Binds to and blocks the activity of CcdB; will also remove bound CcdB protein from the CcdB-GyrA complex by forming a CcdA-CcdB complex, a process termed rejuvenation. Functions as a transcriptional corepressor for the ccdAB operon, repression also requires CcdB (By similarity). From Escherichia coli
   2036..2338    +  CDS            ccdB: CCDB_ECOLI - Also known as G, letB, letD. Experimental evidence at protein level: Swiss-Prot protein existence level 1. Toxic component of a type II toxin-antitoxin (TA) system, functioning in plasmid maintainence. Responsible for the post- segregational killing (PSK) of plasmid-free cells, also referred to as a plasmid addiction system. Half-life of over 2 hours. Cell killing by CcdB is accompanied by filamentation, defects in chromosome and plasmid segregation, defects in cell division, formation of anucleate cells, decreased DNA synthesis and plasmid loss. Interferes with the activity of DN
   2382..2506    -  protein_bind   attR2: mutant version of attR; recombination site for the Gateway® LR reaction LR Clonase™
   2694..3653    +  CDS            birA: BIRA_ECOLI - Also known as bioR, dhbB. Experimental evidence at protein level: Swiss-Prot protein existence level 1. Acts both as a biotin--[acetyl-CoA-carboxylase] ligase and a biotin-operon repressor. In the presence of ATP, BirA activates biotin to form the BirA-biotinyl-5'-adenylate (BirA-bio-5'-AMP or holoBirA) complex. HoloBirA can either transfer the biotinyl moiety to the biotin carboxyl carrier protein (BCCP) subunit of acetyl-CoA carboxylase, or bind to the biotin operator site and inhibit transcription of the operon. From Escherichia coli (strain K12).
   3703..3927    +  polyA_signal   bGH poly(A) signal: bovine growth hormone polyadenylation signal
   3931..3952    +  promoter       SV40 promoter (fragment): SV40 enhancer and early promoter
   3973..4206    +  rep_origin     f1 ori (fragment) (sequence partly withheld): f1 bacteriophage origin of replication; arrow indicates direction of (+) strand synthesis
   4211..4258    +  protein_bind   FRT: FLP-mediated recombination occurs in the 8-bp core sequence TCTAGAAA (Turan and Bode, 2011). FLP recombinase from the Saccharomyces cerevisiae 2μ plasmid
   4266..5288    +  CDS            HygR: aminoglycoside phosphotransferase from E. coli; aph(4)-Ia; confers resistance to hygromycin
   5298..5423    +  CDS            ble (fragment): BLE_KLEPN - Experimental evidence at protein level: Swiss-Prot protein existence level 1. Binding protein with a strong affinity to the bleomycin family of antibiotics. Binds to CL990; an antimitotic-antibiotic compound. From Klebsiella pneumoniae.
   5418..5539    +  polyA_signal   SV40 poly(A) signal: SV40 polyadenylation signal
   5612..5628    -  protein_bind   lac operator: The lac repressor binds to the lac operator to inhibit transcription in E. coli. This inhibition can be relieved by adding lactose or isopropyl-β-D-thiogalactopyranoside (IPTG). lac repressor encoded by lacI
   5636..5666    -  promoter       lac promoter: promoter for the E. coli lac operon
   5681..5702    -  protein_bind   CAP binding site: CAP binding activates transcription in the presence of cAMP. E. coli catabolite activator protein
   5715..5807    -  CDS            lacI (fragment): lac repressor; lacI; The lac repressor binds to the lac operator to inhibit transcription in E. coli. This inhibition can be relieved by adding lactose or isopropyl-β-D-thiogalactopyranoside (IPTG).
   5990..6578    -  rep_origin     ori: high-copy-number ColE1/pMB1/pBR322/pUC origin of replication
   6749..7609    -  CDS            AmpR: β-lactamase; bla; confers resistance to ampicillin, carbenicillin, and related antibiotics
   7610..7714    -  promoter       AmpR promoter: bla
   7773..7825    -  misc_feature   bom (fragment): basis of mobility region from pBR322
>Addgene plasmid #108077 | MAC-tag-C | addgene full sequence | sequence record 246508 | Addgene NGS Result
GACATTGATTATTGACTAGTTATTAATAGTAATCAATTACGGGGTCATTAGTTCATAGCCCATATATGGA
GTTCCGCGTTACATAACTTACGGTAAATGGCCCGCCTGGCTGACCGCCCAACGACCCCCGCCCATTGACG
TCAATAATGACGTATGTTCCCATAGTAACGCCAATAGGGACTTTCCATTGACGTCAATGGGTGGAGTATT
TACGGTAAACTGCCCACTTGGCAGTACATCAAGTGTATCATATGCCAAGTACGCCCCCTATTGACGTCAA
TGACGGTAAATGGCCCGCCTGGCATTATGCCCAGTACATGACCTTATGGGACTTTCCTACTTGGCAGTAC
ATCTACGTATTAGTCATCGCTATTACCATGGTGATGCGGTTTTGGCAGTACATCAATGGGCGTGGATAGC
GGTTTGACTCACGGGGATTTCCAAGTCTCCACCCCATTGACGTCAATGGGAGTTTGTTTTGGCACCAAAA
TCAACGGGACTTTCCAAAATGTCGTAACAACTCCGCCCCATTGACGCAAATGGGCGGTAGGCGTGTACGG
TGGGAGGTCTATATAAGCAGAGCTCTCCCTATCAGTGATAGAGATCTCCCTATCAGTGATAGAGATCGTC
GACGAGCTCGTTTAGTGAACCGTCAGATCGCCTGGAGACGCCATCCACGCTGTTTTGACCTCCATAGAAG
ACACCGGGACCGATCCAGCCTCCGGACTCTAGCGTTTAAACTTAAGCTTGGTACCGAGCTCGGATCCACT
AGTCCAGTGTGGTGGAATTCTGCAGATATCAACAAGTTTGTACAAAAAAGCTGAACGAGAAACGTAAAAT
GATATAAATATCAATATATTAAATTAGATTTTGCATAAAAAACAGACTACATAATACTGTAAAACACAAC
ATATCCAGTCACTATGGCGGCCGCATTAGGCACCCCAGGCTTTACACTTTATGCTTCCGGCTCGTATAAT
GTGTGGATTTTGAGTTAGGATCCGTCGAGATTTTCAGGAGCTAAGGAAGCTAAAATGGAGAAAAAAATCA
CTGGATATACCACCGTTGATATATCCCAATGGCATCGTAAAGAACATTTTGAGGCATTTCAGTCAGTTGC
TCAATGTACCTATAACCAGACCGTTCAGCTGGATATTACGGCCTTTTTAAAGACCGTAAAGAAAAATAAG
CACAAGTTTTATCCGGCCTTTATTCACATTCTTGCCCGCCTGATGAATGCTCATCCGGAATTCCGTATGG
CAATGAAAGACGGTGAGCTGGTGATATGGGATAGTGTTCACCCTTGTTACACCGTTTTCCATGAGCAAAC
TGAAACGTTTTCATCGCTCTGGAGTGAATACCACGACGATTTCCGGCAGTTTCTACACATATATTCGCAA
GATGTGGCGTGTTACGGTGAAAACCTGGCCTATTTCCCTAAAGGGTTTATTGAGAATATGTTTTTCGTCT
CAGCCAATCCCTGGGTGAGTTTCACCAGTTTTGATTTAAACGTGGCCAATATGGACAACTTCTTCGCCCC
CGTTTTCACCATGGGCAAATATTATACGCAAGGCGACAAGGTGCTGATGCCGCTGGCGATTCAGGTTCAT
CATGCCGTTTGTGATGGCTTCCATGTCGGCAGAATGCTTAATGAATTACAACAGTACTGCGATGAGTGGC
AGGGCGGGGCGTAAAGATCTGGATCCGGCTTACTAAAAGCCAGATAACAGTATGCGTATTTGCGCGCTGA
TTTTTGCGGTATAAGAATATATACTGATATGTATACCCGAAGTATGTCAAAAAGAGGTATGCTATGAAGC
AGCGTATTACAGTGACAGTTGACAGCGACAGCTATCAGTTGCTCAAGGCATATATGATGTCAATATCTCC
GGTCTGGTAAGCACAACCATGCAGAATGAAGCCCGTCGTCTGCGTGCCGAACGCTGGAAAGCGGAAAATC
AGGAAGGGATGGCTGAGGTCGCCCGGTTTATTGAAATGAACGGCTCTTTTGCTGACGAGAACAGGGGCTG
GTGAAATGCAGTTTAAGGTTTACACCTATAAAAGAGAGAGCCGTTATCGTCTGTTTGTGGATGTACAGAG
TGATATTATTGACACGCCCGGGCGACGGATGGTGATCCCCCTGGCCAGTGCACGTCTGCTGTCAGATAAA
GTCTCCCGTGAACTTTACCCGGTGGTGCATATCGGGGATGAAAGCTGGCGCATGATGACCACCGATATGG
CCAGTGTGCCGGTCTCCGTTATCGGGGAAGAAGTGGCTGATCTCAGCCACCGCGAAAATGACATCAAAAA
CGCCATTAACCTGATGTTCTGGGGAATATAAATGTCAGGCTCCCTTATACACAGCCAGTCTGCAGGTCGA
CCATAGTGACTGGATATGTTGTGTTTTACAGTATTATGTAGTCTGTTTTTTATGCAAAATCTAATTTAAT
ATATTGATATTTATATCATTTTACGTTTCTCGTTCAGCTTTCTTGTACAAAGTGGTTGATATCAAGGCCG
CCGACATCACCAGCCTGTACAAGAAAGTGGGGTGGAGCCATCCCCAGTTCGAGAAGGGCGGAGGATCTGG
CGGCGGAAGCGGCGGAGGAAGCTGGTCCCACCCTCAGTTTGAGAAAGGCACCGAGCTGGGCAGCACCATG
GCCAGCTACCCCTACGACGTGCCCGACTACGCCAAGGACAACACCGTGCCCCTGAAGCTGATCGCCCTGC
TGGCCAACGGCGAGTTCCACTCTGGCGAGCAGCTGGGCGAGACACTGGGCATGAGCAGAGCCGCCATCAA
CAAGCACATCCAGACCCTGCGGGACTGGGGCGTGGACGTGTTCACAGTGCCCGGCAAGGGCTACAGCCTG
CCCGAGCCCATCCAGCTGCTGAACGCCAAGCAGATCCTGGGCCAGCTGGATGGCGGATCTGTGGCCGTGC
TGCCCGTGATCGACAGCACCAACCAGTATCTGCTCGACCGGATCGGCGAGCTGAAGTCCGGCGACGCCTG
TATCGCCGAGTACCAGCAGGCCGGCAGAGGCGGCAGGGGCAGAAAGTGGTTCAGCCCCTTCGGCGCCAAC
CTGTACCTGAGCATGTTCTGGAGACTGGAACAGGGCCCAGCCGCCGCTATTGGCCTGAGCCTGGTCATCG
GCATCGTGATGGCCGAGGTGCTGCGGAAGCTGGGCGCCGACAAAGTGCGCGTGAAGTGGCCCAACGACCT
GTATCTGCAGGACCGGAAGCTGGCCGGCATCCTGGTGGAACTGACCGGCAAAACAGGCGACGCCGCCCAG
ATCGTGATCGGCGCTGGCATCAACATGGCCATGCGGCGGGTGGAAGAGAGCGTGGTCAACCAGGGCTGGA
TCACCCTGCAGGAAGCCGGCATCAACCTGGACCGGAACACCCTGGCCGCCATGCTGATCAGAGAGCTGAG
AGCCGCCCTGGAACTGTTCGAGCAGGAAGGCCTGGCCCCCTACCTGAGCAGATGGGAGAAGCTGGACAAC
TTCATCAACCGGCCCGTGAAACTGATCATCGGCGACAAAGAGATCTTCGGCATCAGCCGGGGCATCGACA
AGCAGGGGGCCCTGCTCCTGGAACAGGACGGCATCATCAAGCCCTGGATGGGCGGCGAGATCAGCCTGCG
GAGCGCCGAGAAGTGATGACTCGAGTCTAGAGGGCCCGTTTAAACCCGCTGATCAGCCTCGACTGTGCCT
TCTAGTTGCCAGCCATCTGTTGTTTGCCCCTCCCCCGTGCCTTCCTTGACCCTGGAAGGTGCCACTCCCA
CTGTCCTTTCCTAATAAAATGAGGAAATTGCATCGCATTGTCTGAGTAGGTGTCATTCTATTCTGGGGGG
TGGGGTGGGGCAGGACAGCAAGGGGGAGGATTGGGAAGACAATAGCAGGCATGCTGGGGATGCGGTGGGC
TCTATGGCTTCTGAGGCGGAAAGAACCAGCTGGGGCTCTAGGGGGTATCCCC
[124 nt withheld, positions 3973-4096]
C
[91 nt withheld, positions 4098-4188]
AGGGTGATGGTTCACGTACCTAGAAGTTCCTATTCCGAAGTTCCTATTCTCTAGAAAGTATAGGAACTTC
CTTGGCCAAAAAGCCTGAACTCACCGCGACGTCTGTCGAGAAGTTTCTGATCGAAAAGTTCGACAGCGTC
TCCGACCTGATGCAGCTCTCGGAGGGCGAAGAATCTCGTGCTTTCAGCTTCGATGTAGGAGGGCGTGGAT
ATGTCCTGCGGGTAAATAGCTGCGCCGATGGTTTCTACAAAGATCGTTATGTTTATCGGCACTTTGCATC
GGCCGCGCTCCCGATTCCGGAAGTGCTTGACATTGGGGAATTCAGCGAGAGCCTGACCTATTGCATCTCC
CGCCGTGCACAGGGTGTCACGTTGCAAGACCTGCCTGAAACCGAACTGCCCGCTGTTCTGCAGCCGGTCG
CGGAGGCCATGGATGCGATCGCTGCGGCCGATCTTAGCCAGACGAGCGGGTTCGGCCCATTCGGACCGCA
AGGAATCGGTCAATACACTACATGGCGTGATTTCATATGCGCGATTGCTGATCCCCATGTGTATCACTGG
CAAACTGTGATGGACGACACCGTCAGTGCGTCCGTCGCGCAGGCTCTCGATGAGCTGATGCTTTGGGCCG
AGGACTGCCCCGAAGTCCGGCACCTCGTGCACGCGGATTTCGGCTCCAACAATGTCCTGACGGACAATGG
CCGCATAACAGCGGTCATTGACTGGAGCGAGGCGATGTTCGGGGATTCCCAATACGAGGTCGCCAACATC
TTCTTCTGGAGGCCGTGGTTGGCTTGTATGGAGCAGCAGACGCGCTACTTCGAGCGGAGGCATCCGGAGC
TTGCAGGATCGCCGCGGCTCCGGGCGTATATGCTCCGCATTGGTCTTGACCAACTCTATCAGAGCTTGGT
TGACGGCAATTTCGATGATGCAGCTTGGGCGCAGGGTCGATGCGACGCAATCGTCCGATCCGGAGCCGGG
ACTGTCGGGCGTACACAAATCGCCCGCAGAAGCGCGGCCGTCTGGACCGATGGCTGTGTAGAAGTACTCG
CCGATAGTGGAAACCGACGCCCCAGCACTCGTCCGAGGGCAAAGGAATAGCACGTACTACGAGATTTCGA
TTCCACCGCCGCCTTCTATGAAAGGTTGGGCTTCGGAATCGTTTTCCGGGACGCCGGCTGGATGATCCTC
CAGCGCGGGGATCTCATGCTGGAGTTCTTCGCCCACCCCAACTTGTTTATTGCAGCTTATAATGGTTACA
AATAAAGCAATAGCATCACAAATTTCACAAATAAAGCATTTTTTTCACTGCATTCTAGTTGTGGTTTGTC
CAAACTCATCAATGTATCTTATCATGTCTGTATACCGTCGACCTCTAGCTAGAGCTTGGCGTAATCATGG
TCATAGCTGTTTCCTGTGTGAAATTGTTATCCGCTCACAATTCCACACAACATACGAGCCGGAAGCATAA
AGTGTAAAGCCTGGGGTGCCTAATGAGTGAGCTAACTCACATTAATTGCGTTGCGCTCACTGCCCGCTTT
CCAGTCGGGAAACCTGTCGTGCCAGCTGCATTAATGAATCGGCCAACGCGCGGGGAGAGGCGGTTTGCGT
ATTGGGCGCTCTTCCGCTTCCTCGCTCACTGACTCGCTGCGCTCGGTCGTTCGGCTGCGGCGAGCGGTAT
CAGCTCACTCAAAGGCGGTAATACGGTTATCCACAGAATCAGGGGATAACGCAGGAAAGAACATGTGAGC
AAAAGGCCAGCAAAAGGCCAGGAACCGTAAAAAGGCCGCGTTGCTGGCGTTTTTCCATAGGCTCCGCCCC
CCTGACGAGCATCACAAAAATCGACGCTCAAGTCAGAGGTGGCGAAACCCGACAGGACTATAAAGATACC
AGGCGTTTCCCCCTGGAAGCTCCCTCGTGCGCTCTCCTGTTCCGACCCTGCCGCTTACCGGATACCTGTC
CGCCTTTCTCCCTTCGGGAAGCGTGGCGCTTTCTCATAGCTCACGCTGTAGGTATCTCAGTTCGGTGTAG
GTCGTTCGCTCCAAGCTGGGCTGTGTGCACGAACCCCCCGTTCAGCCCGACCGCTGCGCCTTATCCGGTA
ACTATCGTCTTGAGTCCAACCCGGTAAGACACGACTTATCGCCACTGGCAGCAGCCACTGGTAACAGGAT
TAGCAGAGCGAGGTATGTAGGCGGTGCTACAGAGTTCTTGAAGTGGTGGCCTAACTACGGCTACACTAGA
AGAACAGTATTTGGTATCTGCGCTCTGCTGAAGCCAGTTACCTTCGGAAAAAGAGTTGGTAGCTCTTGAT
CCGGCAAACAAACCACCGCTGGTAGCGGTGGTTTTTTTGTTTGCAAGCAGCAGATTACGCGCAGAAAAAA
AGGATCTCAAGAAGATCCTTTGATCTTTTCTACGGGGTCTGACGCTCAGTGGAACGAAAACTCACGTTAA
GGGATTTTGGTCATGAGATTATCAAAAAGGATCTTCACCTAGATCCTTTTAAATTAAAAATGAAGTTTTA
AATCAATCTAAAGTATATATGAGTAAACTTGGTCTGACAGTTACCAATGCTTAATCAGTGAGGCACCTAT
CTCAGCGATCTGTCTATTTCGTTCATCCATAGTTGCCTGACTCCCCGTCGTGTAGATAACTACGATACGG
GAGGGCTTACCATCTGGCCCCAGTGCTGCAATGATACCGCGAGACCCACGCTCACCGGCTCCAGATTTAT
CAGCAATAAACCAGCCAGCCGGAAGGGCCGAGCGCAGAAGTGGTCCTGCAACTTTATCCGCCTCCATCCA
GTCTATTAATTGTTGCCGGGAAGCTAGAGTAAGTAGTTCGCCAGTTAATAGTTTGCGCAACGTTGTTGCC
ATTGCTACAGGCATCGTGGTGTCACGCTCGTCGTTTGGTATGGCTTCATTCAGCTCCGGTTCCCAACGAT
CAAGGCGAGTTACATGATCCCCCATGTTGTGCAAAAAAGCGGTTAGCTCCTTCGGTCCTCCGATCGTTGT
CAGAAGTAAGTTGGCCGCAGTGTTATCACTCATGGTTATGGCAGCACTGCATAATTCTCTTACTGTCATG
CCATCCGTAAGATGCTTTTCTGTGACTGGTGAGTACTCAACCAAGTCATTCTGAGAATAGTGTATGCGGC
GACCGAGTTGCTCTTGCCCGGCGTCAATACGGGATAATACCGCGCCACATAGCAGAACTTTAAAAGTGCT
CATCATTGGAAAACGTTCTTCGGGGCGAAAACTCTCAAGGATCTTACCGCTGTTGAGATCCAGTTCGATG
TAACCCACTCGTGCACCCAACTGATCTTCAGCATCTTTTACTTTCACCAGCGTTTCTGGGTGAGCAAAAA
CAGGAAGGCAAAATGCCGCAAAAAAGGGAATAAGGGCGACACGGAAATGTTGAATACTCATACTCTTCCT
TTTTCAATATTATTGAAGCATTTATCAGGGTTATTGTCTCATGAGCGGATACATATTTGAATGTATTTAG
AAAAATAAACAAATAGGGGTTCCGCGCACATTTCCCCGAAAAGTGCCACCTGACGTCGACGGATCGGGAG
ATCTCCCGATCCCCTATGGTGCACTCTCAGTACAATCTGCTCTGATGCCGCATAGTTAAGCCAGTATCTG
CTCCCTGCTTGTGTGTTGGAGGTCGCTGAGTAGTGCGCGAGCAAAATTTAAGCTACAACAAGGCAAGGCT
TGACCGACAATTGCATGAAGAATCTGCTTAGGGTTAGGCGTTTTGCGCTGCTTCGCGATGTACGGGCCAG
ATATACGCGTT
